Addgene plasmid #192427: LLP675_L2_pV01_1I_vox-OCS-Rluc_TCTP_Vika_lacZ
Purpose: To act as the on state for testing of the alt Vika recombinase.
Depositing lab: Ryan Lister. Depositing organization: University of Western Australia. Publication: Synthetic memory circuits for stable cell reprogramming in plants. Lloyd JPB, Ly F, Gong P, Pflueger J, Swain T, Pflueger C, Fourie E, Khan MA, Kidd BN, Lister R. Nat Biotechnol. 2022 Jul 4. pii: 10.1038/s41587-022-01383-2. doi: 10.1038/s41587-022-01383-2. PubMed 35788565.
Backbone
  Vector backbone: pAGM4673
  Backbone manufacturer: Sylvestre Marillonnet
  Vector type: Plant Expression, Synthetic Biology
Growth in bacteria
  Bacterial resistance: Kanamycin, 50 μg/mL
  Growth temperature: 30°C
  Growth strain: DH5alpha
  Copy number: Unknown
Gene/Insert
  Gene/Insert name: Act2::vox-OCS-vox::Rluc
  Species: Renilla reniformis
  Tag / fusion protein: PEST (C terminal on insert)
  Cloning method: Restriction Enzyme; 5′ cloning site unknown (unknown if destroyed)
Terms and licenses: Academic/Nonprofit Terms; Industry Terms: Not Available to Industry
Depositor comments: Other genes: TCTP1::Fluc, TCTP1::VikaO
How to cite: LLP675_L2_pV01_1I_vox-OCS-Rluc_TCTP_Vika_lacZ was a gift from Ryan Lister (Addgene plasmid # 192427 ; http://n2t.net/addgene:192427 ; RRID:Addgene_192427)
