[The description below was written by a language model from this plasmid's Addgene catalogue record and pLannotate feature annotations shown in this document.]
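Description:
LLP675_L2_pV01_1I_vox-OCS-Rluc_TCTP_Vika_lacZ is a 12.1 kb Level 2 modular-cloning binary vector for plant expression, built on the pAGM4673 backbone. Nopaline-type left and right T-DNA border repeats flank the payload, so the construct is laid out for Agrobacterium-mediated delivery. The backbone carries the broad-host-range incP oriV with its trfA replication protein plus a ColE1/pUC-type origin for E. coli. Selection is by kanamycin (aphA-3 driven by the AmpR promoter). No plant selectable marker is annotated within the T-DNA. A lac promoter/operator–lacZα cassette with a pUC multiple cloning site remains next to the right border. This is presumably the blue/white acceptor position for adding further modules, as the "lacZ" in the name suggests.

The T-DNA holds three transcription units. The first is the recombinase target, recorded as Act2::vox-OCS-vox::Rluc. In it, an octopine synthase terminator sits between the promoter and a Renilla luciferase coding sequence. That coding sequence is preceded by a TMV Ω leader and carries the IV2 potato intron, and the unit ends in a CaMV poly(A) signal. A short C-terminal segment annotated as a DREB2A fragment probably corresponds to the recorded destabilising PEST tag. The vox sites and the Act2 and TCTP1 promoters are not themselves annotated in the feature table. According to the depositor comments, the other two units are TCTP1::Fluc and TCTP1::VikaO. The first is firefly luciferase with a gene 7 terminator, which would typically serve as a normalisation reporter. The second appears to match an unannotated, IV2 intron-containing reading frame with a TMV Ω leader and a CaMV poly(A) signal.

Constitutive Vika should excise the vox-flanked terminator and allow Rluc expression. This is consistent with the stated purpose of providing the "on" state for testing the alternative Vika recombinase in plant synthetic memory circuits.
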