Features (pLannotate 1.2.2; 26 found; start..end, strand, type, name):
    824..844     +  misc_feature   TMV Ω (fragment): translational enhancer from the tobacco mosaic virus 5'-leader sequence (Gallie et al., 1988)
    879..1586    +  terminator     OCS terminator: octopine synthase terminator
   1621..1655    +  misc_feature   TMV Ω (fragment): translational enhancer from the tobacco mosaic virus 5'-leader sequence (Gallie et al., 1988)
   1687..1875    +  intron         IV2 intron: modified second intron of the potato ST-LS1 gene (Vancanneyt et al., 1990)
   1873..2778    +  CDS            LUCI_RENRE: Experimental evidence at protein level: Swiss-Prot protein existence level 1. Upon binding the substrate, the enzyme catalyzes an oxygenation, producing a very short-lived hydroperoxide that cyclizes into a dioxetanone structure, which collapses, releasing a CO(2) molecule. The spontaneous breakdown of the dioxetanone releases the energy (about 50 kcal/mole) that is necessary to generate the excited state of the coelenteramide product, which is the singlet form of the monoanion. In vivo the product undergoes the process of nonradiative energy transfer to an accessory protein, a green fluoresce
   2785..2859    +  CDS            DREB2A (fragment): DRE2A_ARATH - Also known as ERF045. Experimental evidence at protein level: Swiss-Prot protein existence level 1. Transcriptional activator that binds specifically to the DNA sequence 5'-[AG]CCGAC-3'. Binding to the C-repeat/DRE element mediates high salinity- and dehydration-inducible transcription. From Arabidopsis thaliana (Mouse-ear cress).
   2903..3077    +  polyA_signal   CaMV poly(A) signal: cauliflower mosaic virus polyadenylation signal
   3465..5114    +  CDS            LUCI_PHOPY: Experimental evidence at protein level: Swiss-Prot protein existence level 1. Produces green light with a wavelength of 562 nm. From Photinus pyralis (Common eastern firefly) (Lampyris pyralis).
   5137..5337    +  terminator     gene 7 terminator: transcription terminator for octopine-type Ti plasmid gene 7
   5680..5735    +  misc_feature   TMV Ω: translational enhancer from the tobacco mosaic virus 5'-leader sequence (Gallie et al., 1988)
   6460..6648    +  intron         IV2 intron: modified second intron of the potato ST-LS1 gene (Vancanneyt et al., 1990)
   7067..7241    +  polyA_signal   CaMV poly(A) signal: cauliflower mosaic virus polyadenylation signal
   7256..7298    +  CDS            lacI (fragment): lac repressor; lacI; The lac repressor binds to the lac operator to inhibit transcription in E. coli. This inhibition can be relieved by adding lactose or isopropyl-β-D-thiogalactopyranoside (IPTG).
   7311..7332    +  protein_bind   CAP binding site: CAP binding activates transcription in the presence of cAMP. E. coli catabolite activator protein
   7347..7377    +  promoter       lac promoter: promoter for the E. coli lac operon
   7381..7403    +  protein_bind   lac operator (fragment): The lac repressor binds to the lac operator to inhibit transcription in E. coli. This inhibition can be relieved by adding lactose or isopropyl-β-D-thiogalactopyranoside (IPTG). lac repressor encoded by lacI
   7438..7494    -  misc_feature   MCS: pUC18/19 multiple cloning site
   7491..7648    +  CDS            lacZα (fragment): LacZα fragment of β-galactosidase; lacZ fragment
   7654..7753    -  misc_feature   bom (fragment): basis of mobility region from pBR322
   7876..7900    +  misc_feature   RB T-DNA repeat: right border repeat from nopaline C58 T-DNA
   7997..8628    +  rep_origin     oriV: incP origin of replication
   8719..8823    +  promoter       AmpR promoter: bla
   8824..9618    +  CDS            KanR: aminoglycoside phosphotransferase; aphA-3; confers resistance to kanamycin
   9789..10377   +  rep_origin     ori: high-copy-number ColE1/pMB1/pBR322/pUC origin of replication
  10713..11858   +  CDS            trfA: TRFA_ECOLX - Experimental evidence at protein level: Swiss-Prot protein existence level 1. Also involved in plasmid copy number control, promoting intermolecular coupling of protein bound iterons at oriV, which inhibits replication initiation. From Escherichia coli.
  12007..12031   +  misc_feature   LB T-DNA repeat: left border repeat from nopaline C58 T-DNA
>Addgene plasmid #192427 | LLP675_L2_pV01_1I_vox-OCS-Rluc_TCTP_Vika_lacZ | addgene full sequence | sequence record 378283 | Addgene NGS Result
GTGCCGAATTCGGATCCGGAGTCGACAAAATTTAGAACGAACTTAATTATGATCTCAAATACATTGATAC
ATATCTCATCTAGATCTAGGTTATCATTATGTAAGAAAGTTTTGACGAATATGGCACGACAAAATGGCTA
GACTCGATGTAATTGGTATCTCAACTCAACATTATACTTATACCAAACATTAGTTAGACAAAATTTAAAC
AACTATTTTTTATGTATGCAAGAGTCAGCATATGTATAATTGATTCAGAATCGTTTTGACGAGTTCGGAT
GTAGTAGTAGCCATTATTTAATGTACATACTAATCGTGAATAGTGAATATGATGAAACATTGTATCTTAT
TGTATAAATATCCATAAACACATCATGAAAGACACTTTCTTTCACGGTCTGAATTAATTATGATACAATT
CTAATAGAAAACGAATTAAATTACGTTGAATTGTATGAAATCTAATTGAACAAGCCAACCACGACGACGA
CTAACGTTGCCTGGATTGACTCGGTTTAAGTTAACCACTAAAAAAACGGAGCTGTCATGTAACACGCGGA
TCGAGCAGGTCACAGTCATGAAGCCATCAAAGCAAAAGAACTAATCCAAGGGCTGAGATGATTAATTAGT
TTAAAAATTAGTTAACACGAGGGAAAAGGCTGTCTGACAGCCAGGTCACGTTATCTTTACCTGTGGTCGA
AATGATTCGTGTCTGTCGATTTTAATTATTTTTTTGAAAGGCCGAAAATAAAGTTGTAAGAGATAAACCC
GCCTATATAAATTCATATATTTTCCTCTCCGCTTTGAATACTGTATTTTTACAACAATTACCAACAACAA
CAAAAATAGGTCTGAGAACGCCCATTCTCAGACGTATTCTGCTTTAATGAGATATGCGAGAAGCCTATGA
TCGCATGATATTTGCTTTCAATTCTGTTGTGCACGTTGTAAAAAACCTGAGCATGTGTAGCTCAGATCCT
TACCGCCGGTTTCGGTTCATTCTAATGAATATATCACCCGTTACTATCGTATTTTTATGAATAATATTCT
CCGTTCAATTTACTGATTGTACCCTACTACTTATATGTACAATATTAAAATGAAAACAATATATTGTGCT
GAATAGGTTTATAGCGACATCTATGATAGAGCGCCACAATAACAAACAATTGCGTTTTATTATTACAAAT
CCAATTTTAAAAAAAGCGGCAGAACCGGTCAAACCTAAAAGACTGATTACATAAATCTTATTCAAATTTC
AAAAGTGCCCCAGGGGCTAGTATCTACGACACACCGAGCGGCGAACTAATAACGCTCACTGAAGGGAACT
CCGGTTCCCCGCCGGCGCGCATGGGTGAGATTCCTTGAAGTTGAGTATTGGCCGTCCGCTCTACCGAAAG
TTACGGGCACCATTCAACCCGGTCCAGCACGGCGGCCGGGTAACCGACTTGCTGCCCCGAGAATTATGCA
GCATTTTTTTGGTGTATGTGGGCCCCAAATGAAGTGCAGGTCAAACCTTGACAGTGACGACAAATCGTTG
GGCGGGTCCAGGGCGAATTTTGCGACAACATGTCGAGGCTCAGCAGAATAGGTCTGAGAACGCCCATTCT
CAGACGTATTCAACAAACAACATTACAATTACTATTTACAATTACAATGACTTCAAAGGTGTATGATCCT
GAGCAGGTAAGTTTCTGCTTCTACCTTTGATATATATATAATAATTATCATTAATTAGTAGTAATATAAT
ATTTCAAATATTTTTTTCAAAATAAAAGAATGTAGTATATAGCAATTGCTTTTCTGTAGTTTATAAGTGT
GTATATTTTAATTTATAACTTTTCTAATATATGACCAAAATTTGTTGATGTGCAGAGAAAAAGAATGATA
ACTGGTCCACAATGGTGGGCAAGATGTAAACAGATGAACGTGCTTGATTCTTTCATTAATTACTACGATT
CAGAAAAGCACGCTGAGAATGCAGTTATCTTTCTTCACGGAAACGCTGCATCTTCATATTTGTGGAGACA
TGTTGTGCCTCACATTGAACCAGTGGCTAGGTGTATTATCCCAGATCTTATCGGAATGGGAAAGTCTGGT
AAATCTGGAAATGGTTCTTACAGACTTTTGGATCATTATAAGTACCTCACAGCTTGGTTCGAACTTCTCA
ACTTACCTAAGAAGATTATTTTCGTTGGACACGATTGGGGTGCTTGCTTGGCATTCCATTACTCATACGA
ACACCAAGATAAGATCAAAGCTATAGTTCATGCAGAGAGTGTTGTGGATGTGATAGAATCTTGGGATGAG
TGGCCAGATATTGAAGAGGATATTGCTTTGATCAAGTCTGAAGAGGGAGAAAAGATGGTTCTCGAAAATA
ACTTTTTCGTGGAAACTATGCTTCCTTCAAAGATTATGAGAAAATTGGAACCAGAAGAGTTTGCTGCATA
TCTCGAACCTTTCAAGGAAAAAGGAGAGGTTAGAAGGCCAACACTCAGTTGGCCTAGGGAAATACCATTA
GTTAAGGGAGGTAAACCTGATGTTGTGCAGATCGTGAGAAATTATAACGCTTACCTTAGGGCATCAGATG
ATTTGCCTAAGATGTTCATCGAGTCAGATCCAGGATTTTTCAGTAATGCTATAGTTGAAGGTGCAAAGAA
ATTTCCGAACACCGAGTTCGTTAAGGTGAAAGGATTGCATTTCTCACAAGAAGATGCTCCTGATGAGATG
GGAAAGTATATTAAGTCTTTTGTTGAAAGAGTGCTCAAAAACGAGCAGGGTTCTCGATCTGATGCTTCTG
AAGTAACGTCAACAAGCTCCCAGTCTGAGGTATGCACAGTGGAAACGCCAGGTTGTGTTGGTTCTTAAGC
TTCTCTAGCTAGAGTCGATCGACAAGCTCGAGTTTCTCCATAATAATGTGTGAGTAGTTCCCAGATAAGG
GAATTAGGGTTCCTATAGGGTTTCGCTCATGTGTTGAGCATATAAGAAACCCTTAGTATGTATTTGTATT
TGTAAAATACTTCTATCAATAAAATTTCTAATTCCTAAAACCAAAATCCAGTACTAAAATCCAGATCGCT
GCAAGAATTCAAGCTTGGAGCCAACACTCGAATCCCCACCCGTTGGACCAAACCCGGCTCATTAAGCGTC
GGTTCAGATTTATTTCCTTTATTTAAAAAAAAGGAAAGGGTAAAAAATAGAAAATTGGAAACAGTTAAAG
CCCAAAATTGTAATTTACCGAGAATTGTAAATTTACCTGAAAACCCTACGCTATAGTTTCGACTATAAAT
ACCAAACTTAGGACCTCACTTCAGAATCCCCTCGTCGCTGCGTCTCTCTCCCGCAACCTTCGATTTTCGT
TTATTCGCATCCATCGGAGAGAGAAAACAATCAATAAGCGACCTACTACAAACAAGTAAGTAAGAGAAAA
ACCAAAAGAAGAAGAGAAACAACAAGAAGAAGTAATGGAGGACGCCAAAAACATAAAGAAAGGCCCGGCG
CCATTCTATCCTCTAGAGGATGGAACCGCTGGAGAGCAACTGCATAAGGCTATGAAGAGATACGCCCTGG
TTCCTGGAACAATTGCTTTTACAGATGCACATATCGAGGTGAACATCACGTACGCGGAATACTTCGAAAT
GTCCGTTCGGTTGGCAGAAGCTATGAAACGATATGGGCTGAATACAAATCACAGAATCGTCGTATGCAGT
GAAAACTCTCTTCAATTCTTTATGCCGGTGTTGGGCGCGTTATTTATCGGAGTTGCAGTTGCGCCCGCGA
ACGACATTTATAATGAACGTGAATTGCTCAACAGTATGAACATTTCGCAGCCTACCGTAGTGTTTGTTTC
CAAAAAGGGGTTGCAAAAAATTTTGAACGTGCAAAAAAAATTACCAATAATCCAGAAAATTATTATCATG
GATTCTAAAACGGATTACCAGGGATTTCAGTCGATGTACACGTTCGTCACATCTCATCTACCTCCCGGTT
TTAATGAATACGATTTTGTACCAGAGTCCTTTGATCGTGACAAAACAATTGCACTGATAATGAATTCCTC
TGGATCTACTGGGTTACCTAAGGGTGTGGCCCTTCCGCATAGAACTGCCTGCGTCAGATTCTCGCATGCC
AGAGATCCTATTTTTGGCAATCAAATCATTCCGGATACTGCGATTTTAAGTGTTGTTCCATTCCATCACG
GTTTTGGAATGTTTACTACACTCGGATATTTGATATGTGGATTTCGAGTCGTCTTAATGTATAGATTTGA
AGAAGAGCTGTTTTTACGATCCCTTCAGGATTACAAAATTCAAAGTGCGTTGCTAGTACCAACCCTATTT
TCATTCTTCGCCAAAAGCACTCTGATTGACAAATACGATTTATCTAATTTACACGAAATTGCTTCTGGGG
GCGCACCTCTTTCGAAAGAAGTCGGGGAAGCGGTTGCAAAACGCTTCCATCTTCCAGGGATACGACAAGG
ATATGGGCTCACTGAGACTACATCAGCTATTCTGATTACACCCGAGGGGGATGATAAACCGGGCGCGGTC
GGTAAAGTTGTTCCATTTTTTGAAGCGAAGGTTGTGGATCTGGATACCGGGAAAACGCTGGGCGTTAATC
AGAGAGGCGAATTATGTGTCAGAGGACCTATGATTATGTCCGGTTATGTAAACAATCCGGAAGCGACCAA
CGCCTTGATTGACAAGGATGGATGGCTACATTCTGGAGACATAGCTTACTGGGACGAGGACGAACACTTC
TTCATAGTTGACCGCTTGAAGTCTTTAATTAAATACAAAGGATATCAGGTGGCCCCCGCTGAATTGGAAT
CGATATTGTTACAACACCCCAACATCTTCGACGCGGGCGTGGCAGGTCTGCCCGACGATGACGCCGGTGA
ACTTCCCGCCGCCGTTGTTGTTTTGGAGCACGGAAAGACGATGACGGAAAAAGAGATCGTGGATTACGTC
GCCAGTCAAGTAACAACCGCGAAAAAGTTGCGCGGAGGAGTTGTGTTTGTGGACGAAGTACCGAAAGGTC
TTACCGGAAAACTCGACGCAAGAAAAATCAGAGAGATCCTCATAAAGGCCAAGAAGGGCGGAAAGTCCAA
ATTGTAAGCTTGATCCCCCGTCGACAGCTAGCTATATCATCAATTTATGTATTACACATAATATCGCACT
CAGTCTTTCATCTACGGCAATGTACCAGCTGATATAATCAGTTATTGAAATATTTCTGAATTTAAACTTG
CATCAATAAATTTATGTTTTTGCTTGGACTATAATACCTGACTTGTTATTTTATCAATAAATATTTAAAC
TATATTTCTTTCAAGATCGCTACTAGAATTCGAGCTCGGAGCCAACACTCGAATCCCCACCCGTTGGACC
AAACCCGGCTCATTAAGCGTCGGTTCAGATTTATTTCCTTTATTTAAAAAAAAGGAAAGGGTAAAAAATA
GAAAATTGGAAACAGTTAAAGCCCAAAATTGTAATTTACCGAGAATTGTAAATTTACCTGAAAACCCTAC
GCTATAGTTTCGACTATAAATACCAAACTTAGGACCTCACTTCAGAATCCCCTCGTCGCTGCGTCTCTCT
CCCGCAACCTTCGATTTTCGTTTATTCGCATCCATCGGAGAGAGAAAACAATCAATAAGCGACCTACTGT
ATTTTTACAACAATTACCAACAACAACAAACAACAAACAACATTACAATTACTATTTACAATTACAATGC
CCAAGAAAAAGCGGAAAGTGACCGACCTGACCCCATTCCCCCCCCTGGAACACCTGGAACCCGACGAGTT
TGCCGACCTCGTGCGGAAGGCCATCAAGAGGGATCCTCAGGCTGGCGCCCACCCTGCCATCCAGTCTGCC
ATCAGCCACTTCCAGGACGAGTTCGTGCGGAGACAGGGCGAATGGCAGCCTGCCACACTGCAGAGACTGA
GAAACGCCTGGAATGTGTTTGTGCGGTGGTGCACCCACCAGGGCATTCCAGCTCTGCCTGCCAGACACCA
GGACGTGGAAAGATACCTGATCGAGCGGCGGAACGAGCTGCACCGGAACACCCTGAAAGTGCACCTGTGG
GCCATCGGCAAGACCCACGTGATCAGCGGCCTGCCCAATCCCTGCGCCCACAGATACGTGAAAGCCCAGA
TGGCCCAGATCACACACCAGAAAGTGCGCGAGAGAGAGCGGATCGAACAGGCCCCTGCCTTCAGAGAGTC
CGACCTGGACAGACTGACCGAGCTGTGGAGCGCCACCAGAAGCGTGACCCAGCAGCGGGACCTGATGATC
GTGTCCCTGGCCTACGAGACACTGCTGCGGAAGAACAATCTGGAACAGATGAAAGTGGGCGACATCGAGT
TCTGCCAGGACGGCTCTGCCCTGATCACCATCCCCTTCAGCAAGACCAACCACAGCGGCAGGGATGACGT
GCGGTGGATCTCTCCCCAGGTAAGTTTCTGCTTCTACCTTTGATATATATATAATAATTATCATTAATTA
GTAGTAATATAATATTTCAAATATTTTTTTCAAAATAAAAGAATGTAGTATATAGCAATTGCTTTTCTGT
AGTTTATAAGTGTGTATATTTTAATTTATAACTTTTCTAATATATGACCAAAATTTGTTGATGTGCAGGT
GGCCAATCAGGTGCACGCCTACCTGCAGCTGCCCAACATCGACGCCGACCCCCAGTGCTTCCTGCTGCAG
AGAGTGAAGAGAAGCGGCAAGGCCCTGAACCCCGAGAGCCACAATACCCTGAACGGCCACCACCCCGTGT
CCGAGAAGCTGATCTCCCGGGTGTTCGAGCGGGCTTGGAGAGCCCTGAATCACGAGACAGGCCCCAGATA
CACCGGCCACAGCGCTAGAGTGGGAGCCGCTCAGGATCTGCTGCAGGAAGGCTACAGCACCCTGCAAGTG
ATGCAGGCAGGCGGCTGGTCCAGCGAGAAGATGGTGCTGAGATACGGCCGGCATCTGCACGCCCACACAT
CTGCCATGGCTCAGAAACGGCGGCAGCGGTGAGCTTCTCTAGCTAGAGTCGATCGACAAGCTCGAGTTTC
TCCATAATAATGTGTGAGTAGTTCCCAGATAAGGGAATTAGGGTTCCTATAGGGTTTCGCTCATGTGTTG
AGCATATAAGAAACCCTTAGTATGTATTTGTATTTGTAAAATACTTCTATCAATAAAATTTCTAATTCCT
AAAACCAAAATCCAGTACTAAAATCCAGATCGCTTTACTGAGACCGCAGCTGGCACGACAGGTTTCCCGA
CTGGAAAGCGGGCAGTGAGCGCAACGCAATTAATGTGAGTTAGCTCACTCATTAGGCACCCCAGGCTTTA
CACTTTATGCTTCCGGCTCGTATGTTGTGTGGAATTGTGAGCGGATAACAATTTCACACAGGAAACAGCT
ATGACCATGATTACGCCAAGCTTGCATGCCTGCAGGTCGACTCTAGAGGATCCCCGGGTACCGAGCTCGA
ATTCACTGGCCGTCGTTTTACAACGTCGTGACTGGGAAAACCCTGGCGTTACCCAACTTAATCGCCTTGC
AGCACATCCCCCTTTCGCCAGCTGGCGTAATAGCGAAGAGGCCCGCACCGATCGCCCTTCCCAACAGTTG
CGCAGCCTGAATGGCGAATGGCGCCTGATGCGGTATTTTCTCCTTACGCATCTGTGCGGTATTTCACACC
GCATATGGTGCACTCTCAGTACAATCTGCTCTGATGCCGCATAGTTAAGCCAGCCCCGACACCCGCCAAC
ACCCGCTGACGCGCCCTGACGGGCTTGTCTGCTCCCGGCATCCGCTTACAGACAAGCTGTGACGGTCTCA
GGGACACGAAGTGATCCGTTTAAACTATCAGTGTTTGACAGGATATATTGGCGGGTAAACCTAAGAGAAA
AGAGCGTTTATTAGAATAATCGGATATTTAAAAGGGCGTGAAAAGGTTTATCCGTTCGTCCATTTGTATG
TGCCAGCCGCCTTTGCGACGCTCACCGGGCTGGTTGCCCTCGCCGCTGGGCTGGCGGCCGTCTATGGCCC
TGCAAACGCGCCAGAAACGCCGTCGAAGCCGTGTGCGAGACACCGCGGCCGCCGGCGTTGTGGATACCTC
GCGGAAAACTTGGCCCTCACTGACAGATGAGGGGCGGACGTTGACACTTGAGGGGCCGACTCACCCGGCG
CGGCGTTGACAGATGAGGGGCAGGCTCGATTTCGGCCGGCGACGTGGAGCTGGCCAGCCTCGCAAATCGG
CGAAAACGCCTGATTTTACGCGAGTTTCCCACAGATGATGTGGACAAGCCTGGGGATAAGTGCCCTGCGG
TATTGACACTTGAGGGGCGCGACTACTGACAGATGAGGGGCGCGATCCTTGACACTTGAGGGGCAGAGTG
CTGACAGATGAGGGGCGCACCTATTGACATTTGAGGGGCTGTCCACAGGCAGAAAATCCAGCATTTGCAA
GGGTTTCCGCCCGTTTTTCGGCCACCGCTAACCTGTCTTTTAACCTGCTTTTAAACCAATATTTATAAAC
CTTGTTTTTAACCAGGGCTGCGCCCTGTGCGCGTGACCGCGCACGCCGAAGGGGGGTGCCCCCCCTTCTC
GAACCCTCCCGGCCCGCTAACGCGGGCCTCCCATCCCCCCAGGGGCTGCGCCCCTCGGCCGCGAACGGCC
TCACCCCAAAAATGGCAGCGCTGGCCAATTCCCGAGTGCGCGGAACCCCTATTTGTTTATTTTTCTAAAT
ACATTCAAATATGTATCCGCTCATGAGACAATAACCCTGATAAATGCTTCAATAATATTGAAAAAGGAAG
AGTATGGCTAAAATGAGAATATCACCGGAATTGAAAAAACTGATCGAAAAATACCGCTGCGTAAAAGATA
CGGAAGGAATGTCTCCTGCTAAGGTATATAAGCTGGTGGGAGAAAATGAAAACCTATATTTAAAAATGAC
GGACAGCCGGTATAAAGGGACCACCTATGATGTGGAACGGGAAAAGGACATGATGCTATGGCTGGAAGGA
AAGCTGCCTGTTCCAAAGGTCCTGCACTTTGAACGGCATGATGGCTGGAGCAATCTGCTCATGAGTGAGG
CCGATGGCGTCCTTTGCTCGGAAGAGTATGAAGATGAACAAAGCCCTGAAAAGATTATCGAGCTGTATGC
GGAGTGCATCAGGCTCTTTCACTCCATCGACATATCGGATTGTCCCTATACGAATAGCTTAGACAGCCGC
TTAGCCGAATTGGATTACTTACTGAATAACGATCTGGCCGATGTGGATTGCGAAAACTGGGAAGAGGACA
CTCCATTTAAAGATCCGCGCGAGCTGTATGATTTTTTAAAGACGGAAAAGCCCGAAGAGGAACTTGTCTT
TTCCCACGGCGACCTGGGAGACAGCAACATCTTTGTGAAAGATGGCAAAGTAAGTGGCTTTATTGATCTT
GGGAGAAGCGGCAGGGCGGACAAGTGGTATGACATTGCCTTCTGCGTCCGGTCGCTCAGGGAGGATATCG
GGGAAGAACAGTATGTCGAGCTATTTTTTGACTTACTGGGGATCAAGCCTGATTGGGAGAAAATAAAATA
TTATATTTTACTGGATGAATTGTTTTAGCTGTCAGACCAAGTTTACTCATATATACTTTAGATTGATTTA
AAACTTCATTTTTAATTTAAAAGGATCTAGGTGAAGATCCTTTTTGATAATCTCATGACCAAAATCCCTT
AACGTGAGTTTTCGTTCCACTGAGCGTCAGACCCCGTAGAAAAGATCAAAGGATCTTCTTGAGATCCTTT
TTTTCTGCGCGTAATCTGCTGCTTGCAAACAAAAAAACCACCGCTACCAGCGGTGGTTTGTTTGCCGGAT
CAAGAGCTACCAACTCTTTTTCCGAAGGTAACTGGCTTCAGCAGAGCGCAGATACCAAATACTGTTCTTC
TAGTGTAGCCGTAGTTAGGCCACCACTTCAAGAACTCTGTAGCACCGCCTACATACCTCGCTCTGCTAAT
CCTGTTACCAGTGGCTGCTGCCAGTGGCGATAAGTCGTGTCTTACCGGGTTGGACTCAAGACGATAGTTA
CCGGATAAGGCGCAGCGGTCGGGCTGAACGGGGGGTTCGTGCACACAGCCCAGCTTGGAGCGAACGACCT
ACACCGAACTGAGATACCTACAGCGTGAGCTATGAGAAAGCGCCACGCTTCCCGAAGGGAGAAAGGCGGA
CAGGTATCCGGTAAGCGGCAGGGTCGGAACAGGAGAGCGCACGAGGGAGCTTCCAGGGGGAAACGCCTGG
TATCTTTATAGTCCTGTCGGGTTTCGCCACCTCTGACTTGAGCGTCGATTTTTGTGATGCTCGTCAGGGG
GGCGGAGCCTATGGAAAAACGCCAGCAACGCGGCCTTTTTACGGTTCCTGGCAGATCCTAGATGTGGCGC
AACGATGCCGGCGACAAGCAGGAGCGCACCGACTTCTTCCGCATCAAGTGTTTTGGCTCTCAGGCCGAGG
CCCACGGCAAGTATTTGGGCAAGGGGTCGCTGGTATTCGTGCAGGGCAAGATTCGGAATACCAAGTACGA
GAAGGACGGCCAGACGGTCTACGGGACCGACTTCATTGCCGATAAGGTGGATTATCTGGACACCAAGGCA
CCAGGCGGGTCAAATCAGGAATAAGGGCACATTGCCCCGGCGTGAGTCGGGGCAATCCCGCAAGGAGGGT
GAATGAATCGGACGTTTGACCGGAAGGCATACAGGCAAGAACTGATCGACGCGGGGTTTTCCGCCGAGGA
TGCCGAAACCATCGCAAGCCGCACCGTCATGCGTGCGCCCCGCGAAACCTTCCAGTCCGTCGGCTCGATG
GTCCAGCAAGCTACGGCCAAGATCGAGCGCGACAGCGTGCAACTGGCTCCCCCTGCCCTGCCCGCGCCAT
CGGCCGCCGTGGAGCGTTCGCGTCGTCTTGAACAGGAGGCGGCAGGTTTGGCGAAGTCGATGACCATCGA
CACGCGAGGAACTATGACGACCAAGAAGCGAAAAACCGCCGGCGAGGACCTGGCAAAACAGGTCAGCGAG
GCCAAGCAGGCCGCGTTGCTGAAACACACGAAGCAGCAGATCAAGGAAATGCAGCTTTCCTTGTTCGATA
TTGCGCCGTGGCCGGACACGATGCGAGCGATGCCAAACGACACGGCCCGCTCTGCCCTGTTCACCACGCG
CAACAAGAAAATCCCGCGCGAGGCGCTGCAAAACAAGGTCATTTTCCACGTCAACAAGGACGTGAAGATC
ACCTACACCGGCGTCGAGCTGCGGGCCGACGATGACGAACTGGTGTGGCAGCAGGTGTTGGAGTACGCGA
AGCGCACCCCTATCGGCGAGCCGATCACCTTCACGTTCTACGAGCTTTGCCAGGACCTGGGCTGGTCGAT
CAATGGCCGGTATTACACGAAGGCCGAGGAATGCCTGTCGCGCCTACAGGCGACGGCGATGGGCTTCACG
TCCGACCGCGTTGGGCACCTGGAATCGGTGTCGCTGCTGCACCGCTTCCGCGTCCTGGACCGTGGCAAGA
AAACGTCCCGTTGCCAGGTCCTGATCGACGAGGAAATCGTCGTGCTGTTTGCTGGCGACCACTACACGAA
ATTCATATGGGAGAAGTACCGCAAGCTGTCGCCGACGGCCCGACGGATGTTCGACTATTTCAGCTCGCAC
CGGGAGCCGTACCCGCTCAAGCTGGAAACCTTCCGCCTCATGTGCGGATCGGATTCCACCCGCGTGAAGA
AGTGGCGCGAGCAGGTCGGCGAAGCCTGCGAAGAGTTGCGAGGCAGCGGCCTGGTGGAACACGCCTGGGT
CAATGATGACCTGGTGCATTGCAAACGCTAGGGCCTTGTGGGGTCAGTTCCGGCTGGGGGTTCAGCAGCC
CCTGCTCGGATCTGTTGGACCGGACAGTAGTCATGGTTGATGGGCTGCCTGTATCGAGTGGTGATTTTGT
GCCGAGCTGCCGGTCGGGGAGCTGTTGGCTGGCTGGTGGCAGGATATATTGTGGTGTAAACAAATTGACG
CTTAGACAACTTAATAACACATTGCGGACGTTTTTAATGTACTGGGGTTGAACACTCT
